Addgene plasmid #20047: pSB819-PKR-hum-LYS
Depositing lab: Harmit Malik. Depositing organization: Fred Hutchinson Cancer Center. Publication: Protein kinase R reveals an evolutionary model for defeating viral mimicry. Elde NC, Child SJ, Geballe AP, Malik HS. Nature. 2009 Jan 22;457(7228):485-9. doi: 10.1038/nature07529. Epub 2008 Nov 30. PubMed 19043403.
Backbone
  Vector backbone: PSB819
  Backbone size w/o insert (bp): 6400
  Vector type: Yeast Expression
  Selectable markers: URA3
Growth in bacteria
  Bacterial resistance: Ampicillin, 100 μg/mL
  Growth temperature: 37°C
  Growth strain: DH5alpha
  Copy number: High Copy
Gene/Insert
  Gene/Insert name: Protein kinase R (alt name: EIF2AK2)
  Species: H. sapiens (human)
  Insert size (bp): 1656
  Mutation: F489Y
  GenBank ID: NM_002759
  Entrez Gene: EIF2AK2 (a.k.a. DYT33, EIF2AK1, LEUDEN, PKR, PPP1R83, PRKR)
  Cloning method: Restriction Enzyme; 5′ cloning site XhoI (not destroyed); 3′ cloning site NotI (not destroyed)
  Sequencing primers: 5′ n/a; 3′ M13R
Terms and licenses: Academic/Nonprofit Terms; Industry Terms: Not Available to Industry
How to cite: pSB819-PKR-hum-LYS was a gift from Harmit Malik (Addgene plasmid # 20047 ; http://n2t.net/addgene:20047 ; RRID:Addgene_20047)
