[The description below was written by a language model from this plasmid's Addgene catalogue record.]
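Description:
pSB819-PKR-hum-LYS is a yeast expression plasmid built on the pSB819 backbone (about 6.4 kb without insert) and carrying the human protein kinase R coding sequence (PKR, gene symbol EIF2AK2). It is a shuttle-type construct. In bacteria it is maintained as a high-copy plasmid under ampicillin selection, and in yeast it is selected through the URA3 auxotrophic marker, which restores uracil prototrophy in ura3 host strains. The record does not state the promoter that drives PKR expression. It also does not state the yeast replication or integration mode, and no feature table is available to clarify either point.

The insert is roughly 1.66 kb, which matches the full-length human PKR open reading frame. It was cloned between XhoI and NotI sites, and both sites remain intact, so the insert can be excised or swapped. It carries a single amino-acid substitution, F489Y, relative to the reference human sequence. No epitope tags or reporters are recorded, and the meaning of the "LYS" suffix in the name is not explained.

PKR is an interferon-induced, double-stranded-RNA-activated kinase that phosphorylates the translation initiation factor eIF2α to shut down protein synthesis during viral infection. Because active PKR also phosphorylates yeast eIF2α and inhibits growth, expression in yeast gives a convenient readout of kinase activity and of its inhibition by viral antagonists. The associated publication concerns the evolution of PKR in response to viral mimicry. This point mutant was therefore presumably used to test how variation at a single residue affects PKR's susceptibility to viral substrate mimics, although the record does not spell out that purpose.
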