>Addgene plasmid #20047 | pSB819-PKR-hum-LYS | addgene partial sequence | sequence record 25774 | 20047 with M13R
CTAAAGGGNANAAAAGCTGGAGCTCCACCGCGGTGGCGGCCGCCTAACGTGNGNNGTCGTTCATTTTTCT
CTGGGCTTTTCTTCCACACAGTCAAGGTCCTTAGTATTTCAGATGTGTTAGGTCGATCCTCAGGTTTCTT
TGAGAGTAATTTCTGTAGAAGAGTTTTTTCTTTTTTATCAAATATATCTGAGATGATGCCATCCCGTAGG
TCTGTGAAAAACTTTGATGTTTCATAAGCAGTGTCACATACATGAAGAAGTTCAGCAAGAATTAGCCCCA
AAGCGTAGAGGTCCACTTCCTTTCCATAGTCTTGCGAAGAAATCTGTTCTGGGCTCATGTATCGCAAAGT
TCCCTTACTCCTTGTTCGCTTTCCATCATTTTTCAGAGATGTTACAAGTCCAAAGTCTCCAATCTTTACT
TGTTTTGTATCTACTAAGAATATATTACTTGGCTTAAGATCTCTATGAATTAATTTTTTTGAATGTATAT
AATCCACCCCTTTTGTTATTTGTTCAAAGAGTTCCAAAGCCAAAACTTTGTCTAGTTTCTCGCCTCTTCT
TTTTTCAATCCATTGTTCCAAGGTCCCTTTATCACAGAATTCCATTTGGATGAAAAGGCACTTAGTCTTT
GACCTTGAACTATTTTTGCTGTTCTCAGGATCATAA
